>Addgene plasmid #82612 | pcDNA3.1_PAsfCherry2(1-10) | addgene full sequence | sequence record 163479 | Addgene NGS result
GACGGATCGGGAGATCTCCCGATCCCCTATGGTGCACTCTCAGTACAATCTGCTCTGATGCCGCATAGTT
AAGCCAGTATCTGCTCCCTGCTTGTGTGTTGGAGGTCGCTGAGTAGTGCGCGAGCAAAATTTAAGCTACA
ACAAGGCAAGGCTTGACCGACAATTGCATGAAGAATCTGCTTAGGGTTAGGCGTTTTGCGCTGCTTCGCG
ATGTACGGGCCAGATATACGCGTTGACATTGATTATTGACTAGTTATTAATAGTAATCAATTACGGGGTC
ATTAGTTCATAGCCCATATATGGAGTTCCGCGTTACATAACTTACGGTAAATGGCCCGCCTGGCTGACCG
CCCAACGACCCCCGCCCATTGACGTCAATAATGACGTATGTTCCCATAGTAACGCCAATAGGGACTTTCC
ATTGACGTCAATGGGTGGAGTATTTACGGTAAACTGCCCACTTGGCAGTACATCAAGTGTATCATATGCC
AAGTACGCCCCCTATTGACGTCAATGACGGTAAATGGCCCGCCTGGCATTATGCCCAGTACATGACCTTA
TGGGACTTTCCTACTTGGCAGTACATCTACGTATTAGTCATCGCTATTACCATGGTGATGCGGTTTTGGC
AGTACATCAATGGGCGTGGATAGCGGTTTGACTCACGGGGATTTCCAAGTCTCCACCCCATTGACGTCAA
TGGGAGTTTGTTTTGGCACCAAAATCAACGGGACTTTCCAAAATGTCGTAACAACTCCGCCCCATTGACG
CAAATGGGCGGTAGGCGTGTACGGTGGGAGGTCTATATAAGCAGAGCTCTCTGGCTAACTAGAGAACCCA
CTGCTTACTGGCTTATCGAAATTAATACGACTCACTATAGGGAGACCCAAGCTGGCTAGCGTTTAAACTT
AAGCTTGGTACCATGGAGGAGGATAACATGGCCATCATTAAGGAGTTCATGCGCTTCAAGGTGCACATGG
AGGGGTCCGTGAACGGCCACGTGTTCGAGATCGAGGGCGAGGGCGAGGGCCACCCCTACGAGGGCACCCA
GACCGCCAAGCTGAAGGTGACCAAGGGTGGCCCCCTGCCCTTCACCTGGGACATCCTGTCCCCTCAATTC
ATGTACGGCTCCAATGCCTACGTGAAGCACCCCGCCGACATCCCCGACTACTTTAAGCTGTCCTTCCCCG
AGGGCTTCACCTGGGAGCGCGTGATGAAATTCGAGGACGGCGGCGTGGTGACCGTGACCCAGGACTCCTC
CCTGCAGGACGGTCAGTTCATCTACAAGGTGAAGCTGCTGGGCATCAACTTCCCCTCCGACGGCCCCGTA
ATGCAGAAGAAGACCATGGGCTGGGAGGCCCTCACCGAGCGGATGTACCCCGAGGACGGCGCCCTGAAGG
GCGAGGTCAACCCGAGAGTGAAGCTGAAGGACGGCGGCCACTACGACGCTGAGGTCAAGACCACCTACAA
GGCCAAGAAGCCCGTGCAGCTGCCCGGCGCCTACAACGTCGACCGCAAGTTGGACATCACCTCACACAAC
GAGGACTGAGGATCCACTAGTCCAGTGTGGTGGAATTCTGCAGATATCCAGCACAGTGGCGGCCGCTCGA
GTCTAGAGGGCCCTTCGAACAAAAACTCATCTCAGAAGAGGATCTGAATATGCATACCGGTCATCATCAC
CATCACCATTGAGTTTAAACCCGCTGATCAGCCTCGACTGTGCCTTCTAGTTGCCAGCCATCTGTTGTTT
GCCCCTCCCCCGTGCCTTCCTTGACCCTGGAAGGTGCCACTCCCACTGTCCTTTCCTAATAAAATGAGGA
AATTGCATCGCATTGTCTGAGTAGGTGTCATTCTATTCTGGGGGGTGGGGTGGGGCAGGACAGCAAGGGG
GAGGATTGGGAAGACAATAGCAGGCATGCTGGGGATGCGGTGGGCTCTATGGCTTCTGAGGCGGAAAGAA
CCAGCTGGGGCTCTAGGGGGTATCCCC
[124 nt withheld, positions 1988-2111]
C
[91 nt withheld, positions 2113-2203]
A
[49 nt withheld, positions 2205-2253]
CCTTTGACGTTGGAGTCCACGTTCTTT
[37 nt withheld, positions 2281-2317]
ACCCTATCTCGGTCTATTCTTTTGATTTATAAGGGATTTTGCCGATTTCGGCCTATTGGTTAAAAAATGA
GCTGATTTAACAAAAATTTAACGCGAATTAATTCTGTGGAATGTGTGTCAGTTAGGGTGTGGAAAGTCCC
CAGGCTCCCCAGCAGGCAGAAGTATGCAAAGCATGCATCTCAATTAGTCAGCAACCAGGTGTGGAAAGTC
CCCAGGCTCCCCAGCAGGCAGAAGTATGCAAAGCATGCATCTCAATTAGTCAGCAACCATAGTCCCGCCC
CTAACTCCGCCCATCCCGCCCCTAACTCCGCCCAGTTCCGCCCATTCTCCGCCCCATGGCTGACTAATTT
TTTTTATTTATGCAGAGGCCGAGGCCGCCTCTGCCTCTGAGCTATTCCAGAAGTAGTGAGGAGGCTTTTT
TGGAGGCCTAGGCTTTTGCAAAAAGCTCCCGGGAGCTTGTATATCCATTTTCGGATCTGATCAAGAGACA
GGATGAGGATCGTTTCGCATGATTGAACAAGATGGATTGCACGCAGGTTCTCCGGCCGCTTGGGTGGAGA
GGCTATTCGGCTATGACTGGGCACAACAGACAATCGGCTGCTCTGATGCCGCCGTGTTCCGGCTGTCAGC
GCAGGGGCGCCCGGTTCTTTTTGTCAAGACCGACCTGTCCGGTGCCCTGAATGAACTGCAGGACGAGGCA
GCGCGGCTATCGTGGCTGGCCACGACGGGCGTTCCTTGCGCAGCTGTGCTCGACGTTGTCACTGAAGCGG
GAAGGGACTGGCTGCTATTGGGCGAAGTGCCGGGGCAGGATCTCCTGTCATCTCACCTTGCTCCTGCCGA
GAAAGTATCCATCATGGCTGATGCAATGCGGCGGCTGCATACGCTTGATCCGGCTACCTGCCCATTCGAC
CACCAAGCGAAACATCGCATCGAGCGAGCACGTACTCGGATGGAAGCCGGTCTTGTCGATCAGGATGATC
TGGACGAAGAGCATCAGGGGCTCGCGCCAGCCGAACTGTTCGCCAGGCTCAAGGCGCGCATGCCCGACGG
CGAGGATCTCGTCGTGACCCATGGCGATGCCTGCTTGCCGAATATCATGGTGGAAAATGGCCGCTTTTCT
GGATTCATCGACTGTGGCCGGCTGGGTGTGGCGGACCGCTATCAGGACATAGCGTTGGCTACCCGTGATA
TTGCTGAAGAGCTTGGCGGCGAATGGGCTGACCGCTTCCTCGTGCTTTACGGTATCGCCGCTCCCGATTC
GCAGCGCATCGCCTTCTATCGCCTTCTTGACGAGTTCTTCTGAGCGGGACTCTGGGGTTCGCGAAATGAC
CGACCAAGCGACGCCCAACCTGCCATCACGAGATTTCGATTCCACCGCCGCCTTCTATGAAAGGTTGGGC
TTCGGAATCGTTTTCCGGGACGCCGGCTGGATGATCCTCCAGCGCGGGGATCTCATGCTGGAGTTCTTCG
CCCACCCCAACTTGTTTATTGCAGCTTATAATGGTTACAAATAAAGCAATAGCATCACAAATTTCACAAA
TAAAGCATTTTTTTCACTGCATTCTAGTTGTGGTTTGTCCAAACTCATCAATGTATCTTATCATGTCTGT
ATACCGTCGACCTCTAGCTAGAGCTTGGCGTAATCATGGTCATAGCTGTTTCCTGTGTGAAATTGTTATC
CGCTCACAATTCCACACAACATACGAGCCGGAAGCATAAAGTGTAAAGCCTGGGGTGCCTAATGAGTGAG
CTAACTCACATTAATTGCGTTGCGCTCACTGCCCGCTTTCCAGTCGGGAAACCTGTCGTGCCAGCTGCAT
TAATGAATCGGCCAACGCGCGGGGAGAGGCGGTTTGCGTATTGGGCGCTCTTCCGCTTCCTCGCTCACTG
ACTCGCTGCGCTCGGTCGTTCGGCTGCGGCGAGCGGTATCAGCTCACTCAAAGGCGGTAATACGGTTATC
CACAGAATCAGGGGATAACGCAGGAAAGAACATGTGAGCAAAAGGCCAGCAAAAGGCCAGGAACCGTAAA
AAGGCCGCGTTGCTGGCGTTTTTCCATAGGCTCCGCCCCCCTGACGAGCATCACAAAAATCGACGCTCAA
GTCAGAGGTGGCGAAACCCGACAGGACTATAAAGATACCAGGCGTTTCCCCCTGGAAGCTCCCTCGTGCG
CTCTCCTGTTCCGACCCTGCCGCTTACCGGATACCTGTCCGCCTTTCTCCCTTCGGGAAGCGTGGCGCTT
TCTCATAGCTCACGCTGTAGGTATCTCAGTTCGGTGTAGGTCGTTCGCTCCAAGCTGGGCTGTGTGCACG
AACCCCCCGTTCAGCCCGACCGCTGCGCCTTATCCGGTAACTATCGTCTTGAGTCCAACCCGGTAAGACA
CGACTTATCGCCACTGGCAGCAGCCACTGGTAACAGGATTAGCAGAGCGAGGTATGTAGGCGGTGCTACA
GAGTTCTTGAAGTGGTGGCCTAACTACGGCTACACTAGAAGAACAGTATTTGGTATCTGCGCTCTGCTGA
AGCCAGTTACCTTCGGAAAAAGAGTTGGTAGCTCTTGATCCGGCAAACAAACCACCGCTGGTAGCGGTGG
TTTTTTTGTTTGCAAGCAGCAGATTACGCGCAGAAAAAAAGGATCTCAAGAAGATCCTTTGATCTTTTCT
ACGGGGTCTGACGCTCAGTGGAACGAAAACTCACGTTAAGGGATTTTGGTCATGAGATTATCAAAAAGGA
TCTTCACCTAGATCCTTTTAAATTAAAAATGAAGTTTTAAATCAATCTAAAGTATATATGAGTAAACTTG
GTCTGACAGTTACCAATGCTTAATCAGTGAGGCACCTATCTCAGCGATCTGTCTATTTCGTTCATCCATA
GTTGCCTGACTCCCCGTCGTGTAGATAACTACGATACGGGAGGGCTTACCATCTGGCCCCAGTGCTGCAA
TGATACCGCGAGACCCACGCTCACCGGCTCCAGATTTATCAGCAATAAACCAGCCAGCCGGAAGGGCCGA
GCGCAGAAGTGGTCCTGCAACTTTATCCGCCTCCATCCAGTCTATTAATTGTTGCCGGGAAGCTAGAGTA
AGTAGTTCGCCAGTTAATAGTTTGCGCAACGTTGTTGCCATTGCTACAGGCATCGTGGTGTCACGCTCGT
CGTTTGGTATGGCTTCATTCAGCTCCGGTTCCCAACGATCAAGGCGAGTTACATGATCCCCCATGTTGTG
CAAAAAAGCGGTTAGCTCCTTCGGTCCTCCGATCGTTGTCAGAAGTAAGTTGGCCGCAGTGTTATCACTC
ATGGTTATGGCAGCACTGCATAATTCTCTTACTGTCATGCCATCCGTAAGATGCTTTTCTGTGACTGGTG
AGTACTCAACCAAGTCATTCTGAGAATAGTGTATGCGGCGACCGAGTTGCTCTTGCCCGGCGTCAATACG
GGATAATACCGCGCCACATAGCAGAACTTTAAAAGTGCTCATCATTGGAAAACGTTCTTCGGGGCGAAAA
CTCTCAAGGATCTTACCGCTGTTGAGATCCAGTTCGATGTAACCCACTCGTGCACCCAACTGATCTTCAG
CATCTTTTACTTTCACCAGCGTTTCTGGGTGAGCAAAAACAGGAAGGCAAAATGCCGCAAAAAAGGGAAT
AAGGGCGACACGGAAATGTTGAATACTCATACTCTTCCTTTTTCAATATTATTGAAGCATTTATCAGGGT
TATTGTCTCATGAGCGGATACATATTTGAATGTATTTAGAAAAATAAACAAATAGGGGTTCCGCGCACAT
TTCCCCGAAAAGTGCCACCTGACGTC
Features (pLannotate 1.2.2; 20 found; start..end, strand, type, name):
     28..80      -  misc_feature   bom (fragment): basis of mobility region from pBR322
    235..614     +  enhancer       CMV enhancer: human cytomegalovirus immediate early enhancer
    615..818     +  promoter       CMV promoter: human cytomegalovirus (CMV) immediate early promoter
    814..847     +  LTR            5' LTR (truncated) (fragment): truncated 5' long terminal repeat (LTR) from HIV-1
    863..881     +  promoter       T7 promoter: promoter for bacteriophage T7 RNA polymerase
    926..1546    +  CDS            sfCherry2 (fragment): sfCherry2 is a basic (constitutively fluorescent) fluorescent protein published in 2017, derived from Discosoma sp.. It is reported to be a monomer.
   1718..1942    +  polyA_signal   bGH poly(A) signal: bovine growth hormone polyadenylation signal
   1946..1967    +  promoter       SV40 promoter (fragment): SV40 enhancer and early promoter
   1988..2416    +  rep_origin     f1 ori (sequence partly withheld): f1 bacteriophage origin of replication; arrow indicates direction of (+) strand synthesis
   2430..2759    +  promoter       SV40 promoter: SV40 enhancer and early promoter
   2826..3617    +  CDS            neo: KKA2_KLEPN - Also known as kan, nptII. Experimental evidence at protein level: Swiss-Prot protein existence level 1. Resistance to kanamycin, neomycin, paromomycin, ribostamycin, butirosin and gentamicin B. From Klebsiella pneumoniae.
   3643..3801    +  CDS            ble (fragment): BLE_KLEPN - Experimental evidence at protein level: Swiss-Prot protein existence level 1. Binding protein with a strong affinity to the bleomycin family of antibiotics. Binds to CL990; an antimitotic-antibiotic compound. From Klebsiella pneumoniae.
   3796..3917    +  polyA_signal   SV40 poly(A) signal: SV40 polyadenylation signal
   3990..4006    -  protein_bind   lac operator: The lac repressor binds to the lac operator to inhibit transcription in E. coli. This inhibition can be relieved by adding lactose or isopropyl-β-D-thiogalactopyranoside (IPTG). lac repressor encoded by lacI
   4014..4044    -  promoter       lac promoter: promoter for the E. coli lac operon
   4059..4080    -  protein_bind   CAP binding site: CAP binding activates transcription in the presence of cAMP. E. coli catabolite activator protein
   4093..4185    -  CDS            lacI (fragment): lac repressor; lacI; The lac repressor binds to the lac operator to inhibit transcription in E. coli. This inhibition can be relieved by adding lactose or isopropyl-β-D-thiogalactopyranoside (IPTG).
   4368..4956    -  rep_origin     ori: high-copy-number ColE1/pMB1/pBR322/pUC origin of replication
   5127..5987    -  CDS            AmpR: β-lactamase; bla; confers resistance to ampicillin, carbenicillin, and related antibiotics
   5988..6092    -  promoter       AmpR promoter: bla
