[The description below was written by a language model from this plasmid's Addgene catalogue record and pLannotate feature annotations shown in this document.]
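Description:
pcDNA3.1_PAsfCherry2(1-10) is a mammalian expression plasmid built on the pcDNA3.1(+) backbone, about 6.1 kb in the sequenced record. It is propagated in E. coli through a high-copy ColE1/pUC-type origin and selected with ampicillin via the β-lactamase gene and its native promoter. The backbone also carries an f1 phage origin for single-stranded DNA production and an SV40 early promoter driving the neomycin phosphotransferase gene with an SV40 polyadenylation signal, which allows G418 selection of stably transfected mammalian cells. Several short annotations in the feature table (HIV-1 LTR, ble, lacI, bom and a second SV40 promoter fragment) are partial matches typical of automated annotation of this backbone rather than functional modules.

The payload is a synthetic 624 bp coding sequence, PAsfCherry2(1-10), cloned between HindIII and BamHI sites that remain intact. It lies downstream of the human CMV immediate-early enhancer and promoter and upstream of the bovine growth hormone polyadenylation signal. A T7 promoter just ahead of the insert permits in vitro transcription. The annotation identifies the insert as a fragment of sfCherry2, a Discosoma-derived red fluorescent protein, consistent with the name, which indicates the large fragment comprising β-strands 1 to 10 of a split fluorescent protein. The record lists Glu118Gln and Thr128Ile substitutions, and the "PA" prefix suggests a photoactivatable variant, although the fields do not state this explicitly. In split fluorescent protein systems, such a fragment is non-fluorescent on its own and regains fluorescence on complementation with the short eleventh strand fused to a protein of interest. The associated publication concerns improved split fluorescent proteins for labelling endogenous proteins, and this plasmid supplies the 1-10 fragment in mammalian cells.
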