Addgene plasmid #82612: pcDNA3.1_PAsfCherry2(1-10)
Purpose: Express PAsfCherry2(1-10) in mammalian cells
Depositing lab: Bo Huang. Publication: Improved split fluorescent proteins for endogenous protein labeling. Feng S, Sekine S, Pessino V, Li H, Leonetti MD, Huang B. Nat Commun. 2017 Aug 29;8(1):370. doi: 10.1038/s41467-017-00494-8. PubMed 28851864.
Backbone
  Vector backbone: pcDNA3.1(+)
  Backbone size w/o insert (bp): 5500
  Total vector size (bp): 6000
  Vector type: Mammalian Expression
Growth in bacteria
  Bacterial resistance: Ampicillin, 100 μg/mL
  Growth temperature: 37°C
  Growth strain: DH5alpha
  Copy number: High Copy
Gene/Insert
  Gene/Insert name: PAsfCherry2(1-10)
  Species: Synthetic
  Insert size (bp): 624
  Mutation: changed Glu 118 to Gln, changed Thr 128 to Ile
  Promoter: CMV
  Cloning method: Restriction Enzyme; 5′ cloning site HindIII (not destroyed); 3′ cloning site BamHI (not destroyed)
  Sequencing primers: 5′ CGCAAATGGGCGGTAGGCGTG; 3′ TAGAAGGCACAGTCGAGG
Terms and licenses: Academic/Nonprofit Terms; Industry Terms: Not Available to Industry
How to cite: pcDNA3.1_PAsfCherry2(1-10) was a gift from Bo Huang (Addgene plasmid # 82612 ; http://n2t.net/addgene:82612 ; RRID:Addgene_82612)
