>Addgene plasmid #82612 | pcDNA3.1_PAsfCherry2(1-10) | depositor partial sequence | sequence record 157150 | PACherry+(1-10)
ATGGAGGAGGATAACATGGCCATCATTAAGGAGTTCATGCGCTTCAAGGTGCACATGGAGGGGTCCGTGA
ACGGCCACGTGTTCGAGATCGAGGGCGAGGGCGAGGGCCACCCCTACGAGGGCACCCAGACCGCCAAGCT
GAAGGTGACCAAGGGTGGCCCCCTGCCCTTCACCTGGGACATCCTGTCCCCTCAATTCATGTACGGCTCC
AATGCCTACGTGAAGCACCCCGCCGACATCCCCGACTACTTTAAGCTGTCCTTCCCCGAGGGCTTCACCT
GGGAGCGCGTGATGAAATTCGAGGACGGCGGCGTGGTGACCGTGACCCAGGACTCCTCCCTGCAGGACGG
TCAGTTCATCTACAAGGTGAAGCTGCTGGGCATCAACTTCCCCTCCGACGGCCCCGTAATGCAGAAGAAG
ACCATGGGCTGGGAGGCCCTCACCGAGCGGATGTACCCCGAGGACGGCGCCCTGAAGGGCGAGGTCAACC
CGAGAGTGAAGCTGAAGGACGGCGGCCACTACGACGCTGAGGTCAAGACCACCTACAAGGCCAAGAAGCC
CGTGCAGCTGCCCGGCGCCTACAACGTCGACCGCAAGTTGGACATCACCTCACACAACGAGGACTGA
