>Addgene plasmid #82612 | pcDNA3.1_PAsfCherry2(1-10) | addgene partial sequence | sequence record 159070 | CMV-F 5'-CGCAAATGGGCGGTAGGCGTG-3'
GCAGAGCTCTCTGGCTAACTAGAGAACCCACTGCTTACTGGCTTATCGAAATTAATACGACTCACTATAG
GGAGACCCAAGCTGGCTAGCGTTTAAACTTAAGCTTGGTACCATGGAGGAGGATAACATGGCCATCATTA
AGGAGTTCATGCGCTTCAAGGTGCACATGGAGGGGTCCGTGAACGGCCACGTGTTCGAGATCGAGGGCGA
GGGCGAGGGCCACCCCTACGAGGGCACCCAGACCGCCAAGCTGAAGGTGACCAAGGGTGGCCCCCTGCCC
TTCACCTGGGACATCCTGTCCCCTCAATTCATGTACGGCTCCAATGCCTACGTGAAGCACCCCGCCGACA
TCCCCGACTACTTTAAGCTGTCCTTCCCCGAGGGCTTCACCTGGGAGCGCGTGATGAAATTCGAGGACGG
CGGCGTGGTGACCGTGACCCAGGACTCCTCCCTGCAGGACGGTCAGTTCATCTACAAGGTGAAGCTGCTG
GGCATCAACTTCCCCTCCGACGGCCCCGTAATGCAGAAGAAGACCATGGGCTGGGAGGCCCTCACCGAGC
GGATGTACCCCGAGGACGGCGCCCTGAAGGGCGAGGTCAACCCGAGAGTGAAGCTGAAGGACGGCGGCCA
CTACGACGCTGAGGTCAAGACCACCTACAAGGCCAAGAAGCCCGTGCAGCTGCCCGGCGCCTACAAC
