>Addgene plasmid #82612 | pcDNA3.1_PAsfCherry2(1-10) | addgene partial sequence | sequence record 159071 | BGH-rev 5'-TAGAAGGCACAGTCGAGG-3'
CTCGAGCGGCCGCCACTGTGCTGGATATCTGCAGAATTCCACCACACTGGACTAGTGGATCCTCAGTCCT
CGTTGTGTGAGGTGATGTCCAACTTGCGGTCGACGTTGTAGGCGCCGGGCAGCTGCACGGGCTTCTTGGC
CTTGTAGGTGGTCTTGACCTCAGCGTCGTAGTGGCCGCCGTCCTTCAGCTTCACTCTCGGGTTGACCTCG
CCCTTCAGGGCGCCGTCCTCGGGGTACATCCGCTCGGTGAGGGCCTCCCAGCCCATGGTCTTCTTCTGCA
TTACGGGGCCGTCGGAGGGGAAGTTGATGCCCAGCAGCTTCACCTTGTAGATGAACTGACCGTCCTGCAG
GGAGGAGTCCTGGGTCACGGTCACCACGCCGCCGTCCTCGAATTTCATCACGCGCTCCCAGGTGAAGCCC
TCGGGGAAGGACAGCTTAAAGTAGTCGGGGATGTCGGCGGGGTGCTTCACGTAGGCATTGGAGCCGTACA
TGAATTGAGGGGACAGGATGTCCCAGGTGAAGGGCAGGGGGCCACCCTTGGTCACCTTCAGCTTGGCGGT
CTGGGTGCCCTCGTAGGGGTGGCCCTCGCCCTCGCCCTCGATCTCGAACACGTGGCCGTTCACGGACCCC
TCCATGTGCACCTTGAAGCGCATGAACTCCTTAATGATGGCCATGTTATCCTCCTCCATGGTACCAAGCT
TAAGTTTAAACGCTAGCCAGCTTGGGTCTCCCTATAGTGAGTCGTATTAATTTCGATAAGCCAGTAAGCA
GTGGGTTCTCTAGTTAGCCAGAGAGCTCTGCTTATATAGACCTCCCACCGTACACGCCTACCGCCCATTT
GCGTCAATGGGGCGGAGTTGTTACGACATT
